>Addgene plasmid #46679 | pcDNA3.2 mir-1-1 reporter hsa-mir-205 | depositor full sequence | sequence record 117385 | pcDNA3.2 mir-1-1 reporter hsa-mir-205 sequence 6255 bps
GACGGATCGGGAGATCTCCCGATCCCCTATGGTCGACTCTCAGTACAATCTGCTCTGATGCCGCATAGTT
AAGCCAGTATCTGCTCCCTGCTTGTGTGTTGGAGGTCGCTGAGTAGTGCGCGAGCAAAATTTAAGCTACA
ACAAGGCAAGGCTTGACCGACAATTGCATGAAGAATCTGCTTAGGGTTAGGCGTTTTGCGCTGCTTCGCG
ATGTACGGGCCAGATATACGCGTTGACATTGATTATTGACTAGTTATTAATAGTAATCAATTACGGGGTC
ATTAGTTCATAGCCCATATATGGAGTTCCGCGTTACATAACTTACGGTAAATGGCCCGCCTGGCTGACCG
CCCAACGACCCCCGCCCATTGACGTCAATAATGACGTATGTTCCCATAGTAACGCCAATAGGGACTTTCC
ATTGACGTCAATGGGTGGACTATTTACGGTAAACTGCCCACTTGGCAGTACATCAAGTGTATCATATGCC
AAGTACGCCCCCTATTGACGTCAATGACGGTAAATGGCCCGCCTGGCATTATGCCCAGTACATGACCTTA
TGGGACTTTCCTACTTGGCAGTACATCTACGTATTAGTCATCGCTATTACCATGGTGATGCGGTTTTGGC
AGTACATCAATGGGCGTGGATAGCGGTTTGACTCACGGGGATTTCCAAGTCTCCACCCCATTGACGTCAA
TGGGAGTTTGTTTTGGCACCAAAATCAACGGGACTTTCCAAAATGTCGTAACAACTCCGCCCCATTGACG
CAAATGGGCGGTAGGCGTGTACGGTGGGAGGTCTATATAAGCAGAGCTCTCTGGCTAACTAGAGAACCCA
CTGCTTACTGGCTTATCGAAATTAATACGACTCACTATAGGGAGACCCAAGCTGGCTAGTTAAGCTATCA
ACAAGTTTGTACAAAAAAGCAGGCTCATATGAGCCTCCTTGGAGGATGTGATCCTATGGGAGGGGTAGGA
GTATTCAGGTCCTTGACATCTCCCAAATGTGTGATTCCGGGATGCCAAAGGCCTTTGGCCAGGTAATGCA
GTGTCTACAGGCTGAGGTTGACATGCATCCCCACCCTCTGAGAAAAAGATCCTCAGACAATCCATGTGCT
TCTCTTGTCCTTCATTCCACCGGAGTCTGTCTCATACCCAACCAGATTTCAGTGGAGTGAAGTTCAGGAG
GCATGGAGCTGACAACCATGAGGCCTCGGCAGCCACCGCCACCACCGCCGCCGCCACCACCGTAGCAGCA
GCAGCAGCAGCAGCAGCAGCAGCAGCAGCAGCAAGAGTAACTCTGACTTAGGAATAGAGACAGCCAGAGA
GAAATGTGATCAATGAAAGAGACATCTGGAGAAGCTTACCCAGCTTTCTTGTACAAAGTGGTTGATCTAG
AGGGCCCGCAGTGGGGTCAGCTTCTACCGGGGCGGCGTCCCGGGGTCTTGGAACTGCATGCAGACTGCCT
GCTTGGGAAACATACTTCTTTATATGCCCATATGGACCTGCTAAGCTATGGAATGTAAAGAAGTATGTAT
CTCAGGCCGGGACCTCTCTCGCCGCACTGAGGGGCACTCCACACCACGGGGGCCGCCGCGGCCGACAGCC
AGCCAGGCGGCTGTGGTGGGGGTGAGGCTGGGGCGGCAGGCTGCCTGGGCGTTGGTGGACGGTCGTGTCC
CCGCCAGCATTGTTCTGTCACTTTGCCTGTGTCAGCAGGTGGAAGTGCTCACCAGACATTCGAAGGTAAG
CCTATCCCTAACCCTCTCCTCGGTCTCGATTCTACGCGTACCGGTTAGTAATGAGTTTAAACGGGGGAGG
CTAACTGAAACACGGAAGGAGACAATACCGGAAGGAACCCGCGCTATGACGGCAATAAAAAGACAGAATA
AAACGCACGGGTGTTGGGTCGTTTGTTCATAAACGCGGGGTTCGGTCCCAGGGCTGGCACTCTGTCGATA
CCCCACCGAGACCCCATTGGGGCCAATACGCCCGCGTTTCTTCCTTTTCCCCACCCCACCCCCCAAGTTC
GGGTGAAGGCCCAGGGCTCGCAGCCAACGTCGGGGCGGCAGGCCCTGCCATAGCAGATCTGCGCAGCTGG
GGCTCTAGGGGGTATCCCC
[124 nt withheld, positions 2120-2243]
C
[32 nt withheld, positions 2245-2276]
CA
[57 nt withheld, positions 2279-2335]
A
[49 nt withheld, positions 2337-2385]
CCTTTGACGTTGGAGTCCACGTTCTTT
[37 nt withheld, positions 2413-2449]
ACCCTATCTCGGTCTATTCTTTTGATTTATAAGGGATTTTGGGGATTTCGGCCTATTGGTTAAAAAATGA
GCTGATTTAACAAAAATTTAACGCGAATTAATTCTGTGGAATGTGTGTCAGTTAGGGTGTGGAAAGTCCC
CAGGCTCCCCAGCAGGCAGAAGTATGCAAAGCATGCATCTCAATTAGTCAGCAACCAGGTGTGGAAAGTC
CCCAGGCTCCCCAGCAGGCAGAAGTATGCAAAGCATGCATCTCAATTAGTCAGCAACCATAGTCCCGCCC
CTAACTCCGCCCATCCCGCCCCTAACTCCGCCCAGTTCCGCCCATTCTCCGCCCCATGGCTGACTAATTT
TTTTTATTTATGCAGAGGCCGAGGCCGCCTCTGCCTCTGAGCTATTCCAGAAGTAGTGAGGAGGCTTTTT
TGGAGGCCTAGGCTTTTGCAAAAAGCTCCCGGGAGCTTGTATATCCATTTTCGGATCTGATCAAGAGACA
GGATGAGGATCGTTTCGCATGATTGAACAAGATGGATTGCACGCAGGTTCTCCGGCCGCTTGGGTGGAGA
GGCTATTCGGCTATGACTGGGCACAACAGACAATCGGCTGCTCTGATGCCGCCGTGTTCCGGCTGTCAGC
GCAGGGGCGCCCGGTTCTTTTTGTCAAGACCGACCTGTCCGGTGCCCTGAATGAACTGCAGGACGAGGCA
GCGCGGCTATCGTGGCTGGCCACGACGGGCGTTCCTTGCGCAGCTGTGCTCGACGTTGTCACTGAAGCGG
GAAGGGACTGGCTGCTATTGGGCGAAGTGCCGGGGCAGGATCTCCTGTCATCTCACCTTGCTCCTGCCGA
GAAAGTATCCATCATGGCTGATGCAATGCGGCGGCTGCATACGCTTGATCCGGCTACCTGCCCATTCGAC
CACCAAGCGAAACATCGCATCGAGCGAGCACGTACTCGGATGGAAGCCGGTCTTGTCGATCAGGATGATC
TGGACGAAGAGCATCAGGGGCTCGCGCCAGCCGAACTGTTCGCCAGGCTCAAGGCGCGCATGCCCGACGG
CGAGGATCTCGTCGTGACCCATGGCGATGCCTGCTTGCCGAATATCATGGTGGAAAATGGCCGCTTTTCT
GGATTCATCGACTGTGGCCGGCTGGGTGTGGCGGACCGCTATCAGGACATAGCGTTGGCTACCCGTGATA
TTGCTGAAGAGCTTGGCGGCGAATGGGCTGACCGCTTCCTCGTGCTTTACGGTATCGCCGCTCCCGATTC
GCAGCGCATCGCCTTCTATCGCCTTCTTGACGAGTTCTTCTGAGCGGGACTCTGGGGTTCGCGAAATGAC
CGACCAAGCGACGCCCAACCTGCCATCACGAGATTTCGATTCCACCGCCGCCTTCTATGAAAGGTTGGGC
TTCGGAATCGTTTTCCGGGACGCCGGCTGGATGATCCTCCAGCGCGGGGATCTCATGCTGGAGTTCTTCG
CCCACCCCAACTTGTTTATTGCAGCTTATAATGGTTACAAATAAAGCAATAGCATCACAAATTTCACAAA
TAAAGCATTTTTTTCACTGCATTCTAGTTGTGGTTTGTCCAAACTCATCAATGTATCTTATCATGTCTGT
ATACCGTCGACCTCTAGCTAGAGCTTGGCGTAATCATGGTCATAGCTGTTTCCTGTGTGAAATTGTTATC
CGCTCACAATTCCACACAACATACGAGCCGGAAGCATAAAGTGTAAAGCCTGGGGTGCCTAATGAGTGAG
CTAACTCACATTAATTGCGTTGCGCTCACTGCCCGCTTTCCAGTCGGGAAACCTGTCGTGCCAGCTGCAT
TAATGAATCGGCCAACGCGCGGGGAGAGGCGGTTTGCGTATTGGGCGCTCTTCCGCTTCCTCGCTCACTG
ACTCGCTGCGCTCGGTCGTTCGGCTGCGGCGAGCGGTATCAGCTCACTCAAAGGCGGTAATACGGTTATC
CACAGAATCAGGGGATAACGCAGGAAAGAACATGTGAGCAAAAGGCCAGCAAAAGGCCAGGAACCGTAAA
AAGGCCGCGTTGCTGGCGTTTTTCCATAGGCTCCGCCCCCCTGACGAGCATCACAAAAATCGACGCTCAA
GTCAGAGGTGGCGAAACCCGACAGGACTATAAAGATACCAGGCGTTTCCCCCTGGAAGCTCCCTCGTGCG
CTCTCCTGTTCCGACCCTGCCGCTTACCGGATACCTGTCCGCCTTTCTCCCTTCGGGAAGCGTGGCGCTT
TCTCAATGCTCACGCTGTAGGTATCTCAGTTCGGTGTAGGTCGTTCGCTCCAAGCTGGGCTGTGTGCACG
AACCCCCCGTTCAGCCCGACCGCTGCGCCTTATCCGGTAACTATCGTCTTGAGTCCAACCCGGTAAGACA
CGACTTATCGCCACTGGCAGCAGCCACTGGTAACAGGATTAGCAGAGCGAGGTATGTAGGCGGTGCTACA
GAGTTCTTGAAGTGGTGGCCTAACTACGGCTACACTAGAAGGACAGTATTTGGTATCTGCGCTCTGCTGA
AGCCAGTTACCTTCGGAAAAAGAGTTGGTAGCTCTTGATCCGGCAAACAAACCACCGCTGGTAGCGGTGG
TTTTTTTGTTTGCAAGCAGCAGATTACGCGCAGAAAAAAAGGATCTCAAGAAGATCCTTTGATCTTTTCT
ACGGGGTCTGACGCTCAGTGGAACGAAAACTCACGTTAAGGGATTTTGGTCATGAGATTATCAAAAAGGA
TCTTCACCTAGATCCTTTTAAATTAAAAATGAAGTTTTAAATCAATCTAAAGTATATATGAGTAAACTTG
GTCTGACAGTTACCAATGCTTAATCAGTGAGGCACCTATCTCAGCGATCTGTCTATTTCGTTCATCCATA
GTTGCCTGACTCCCCGTCGTGTAGATAACTACGATACGGGAGGGCTTACCATCTGGCCCCAGTGCTGCAA
TGATACCGCGAGACCCACGCTCACCGGCTCCAGATTTATCAGCAATAAACCAGCCAGCCGGAAGGGCCGA
GCGCAGAAGTGGTCCTGCAACTTTATCCGCCTCCATCCAGTCTATTAATTGTTGCCGGGAAGCTAGAGTA
AGTAGTTCGCCAGTTAATAGTTTGCGCAACGTTGTTGCCATTGCTACAGGCATCGTGGTGTCACGCTCGT
CGTTTGGTATGGCTTCATTCAGCTCCGGTTCCCAACGATCAAGGCGAGTTACATGATCCCCCATGTTGTG
CAAAAAAGCGGTTAGCTCCTTCGGTCCTCCGATCGTTGTCAGAAGTAAGTTGGCCGCAGTGTTATCACTC
ATGGTTATGGCAGCACTGCATAATTCTCTTACTGTCATGCCATCCGTAAGATGCTTTTCTGTGACTGGTG
AGTACTCAACCAAGTCATTCTGAGAATAGTGTATGCGGCGACCGAGTTGCTCTTGCCCGGCGTCAATACG
GGATAATACCGCGCCACATAGCAGAACTTTAAAAGTGCTCATCATTGGAAAACGTTCTTCGGGGCGAAAA
CTCTCAAGGATCTTACCGCTGTTGAGATCCAGTTCGATGTAACCCACTCGTGCACCCAACTGATCTTCAG
CATCTTTTACTTTCACCAGCGTTTCTGGGTGAGCAAAAACAGGAAGGCAAAATGCCGCAAAAAAGGGAAT
AAGGGCGACACGGAAATGTTGAATACTCATACTCTTCCTTTTTCAATATTATTGAAGCATTTATCAGGGT
TATTGTCTCATGAGCGGATACATATTTGAATGTATTTAGAAAAATAAACAAATAGGGGTTCCGCGCACAT
TTCCCCGAAAAGTGCCACCTGACGTC
Features (pLannotate 1.2.2; 24 found; start..end, strand, type, name):
     36..80      -  misc_feature   bom (fragment): basis of mobility region from pBR322
    235..614     +  enhancer       CMV enhancer: human cytomegalovirus immediate early enhancer
    615..818     +  promoter       CMV promoter: human cytomegalovirus (CMV) immediate early promoter
    814..847     +  LTR            5' LTR (truncated) (fragment): truncated 5' long terminal repeat (LTR) from HIV-1
    863..881     +  promoter       T7 promoter: promoter for bacteriophage T7 RNA polymerase
    911..935     +  protein_bind   attB1: mutant version of attB; recombination site for the Gateway® BP reaction BP Clonase™
   1100..1201    +  ncRNA          mir-205: Accession: RF00656 - microRNA mir-205
   1368..1392    -  protein_bind   attB2: mutant version of attB; recombination site for the Gateway® BP reaction BP Clonase™
   1470..1546    +  ncRNA          mir-1: Accession: RF00103 - mir-1 microRNA precursor family
   1745..1786    +  CDS            V5 tag: epitope tag from simian virus 5
   1870..1918    +  polyA_signal   HSV TK poly(A) signal: herpes simplex virus thymidine kinase polyadenylation signal (Cole and Stacy, 1985)
   2009..2025    -  polyA_signal   bGH poly(A) signal (fragment): bovine growth hormone polyadenylation signal
   2120..2548    +  rep_origin     f1 ori (sequence partly withheld): f1 bacteriophage origin of replication; arrow indicates direction of (+) strand synthesis
   2562..2891    +  promoter       SV40 promoter: SV40 enhancer and early promoter
   2958..3749    +  CDS            neo: KKA2_KLEPN - Also known as kan, nptII. Experimental evidence at protein level: Swiss-Prot protein existence level 1. Resistance to kanamycin, neomycin, paromomycin, ribostamycin, butirosin and gentamicin B. From Klebsiella pneumoniae.
   3775..3933    +  CDS            ble (fragment): BLE_KLEPN - Experimental evidence at protein level: Swiss-Prot protein existence level 1. Binding protein with a strong affinity to the bleomycin family of antibiotics. Binds to CL990; an antimitotic-antibiotic compound. From Klebsiella pneumoniae.
   3928..4049    +  polyA_signal   SV40 poly(A) signal: SV40 polyadenylation signal
   4122..4138    -  protein_bind   lac operator: The lac repressor binds to the lac operator to inhibit transcription in E. coli. This inhibition can be relieved by adding lactose or isopropyl-β-D-thiogalactopyranoside (IPTG). lac repressor encoded by lacI
   4146..4176    -  promoter       lac promoter: promoter for the E. coli lac operon
   4191..4212    -  protein_bind   CAP binding site: CAP binding activates transcription in the presence of cAMP. E. coli catabolite activator protein
   4225..4317    -  CDS            lacI (fragment): lac repressor; lacI; The lac repressor binds to the lac operator to inhibit transcription in E. coli. This inhibition can be relieved by adding lactose or isopropyl-β-D-thiogalactopyranoside (IPTG).
   4500..5088    -  rep_origin     ori: high-copy-number ColE1/pMB1/pBR322/pUC origin of replication
   5259..6119    -  CDS            AmpR: β-lactamase; bla; confers resistance to ampicillin, carbenicillin, and related antibiotics
   6120..6224    -  promoter       AmpR promoter: bla
