[The description below was written by a language model from this plasmid's Addgene catalogue record and pLannotate feature annotations shown in this document.]
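Description:
pcDNA3.2 mir-1-1 reporter hsa-mir-205 is a mammalian expression plasmid built on a pcDNA3.2 V5-DEST derivative that already carries a human mir-1-1 hairpin. It is used to express a primary microRNA transcript in transfected cells. It is maintained in E. coli through a high-copy ColE1/pUC-type origin with ampicillin selection (AmpR under its own bla promoter), and an f1 origin is also present. For mammalian cells, an SV40 enhancer/early promoter drives the neomycin phosphotransferase gene, followed by an SV40 poly(A) signal, which allows G418 selection. The backbone is listed as 8,038 bp without insert, whereas the sequenced clone is 6,255 nt. This would be consistent with loss of the destination cassette during Gateway recombination, although the record does not explain the difference.

The payload is a single CMV enhancer/promoter-driven transcription unit. Downstream of the promoter and a T7 promoter, a segment of the human MIR205 locus containing the mir-205 hairpin sits between attB1 and attB2 sites, reflecting its introduction by Gateway cloning. Just beyond attB2 lies the mir-1 precursor hairpin, followed by the backbone V5 tag sequence and the HSV TK polyadenylation signal. Because the insert is noncoding, the V5 tag is a backbone remnant rather than a functional fusion. Both hairpins are therefore transcribed on one RNA, so the invariant mir-1-1 hairpin can serve as an internal reference when measuring how efficiently the mir-205 hairpin is processed. The associated publication concerns primary-sequence determinants of pri-miRNA hairpin processing, which matches this design. A few short annotated fragments (HIV-1 LTR, bGH poly(A), ble, lacI) appear to be partial matches to backbone sequence rather than functional elements.
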