Addgene plasmid #46679: pcDNA3.2 mir-1-1 reporter hsa-mir-205
Depositing lab: David Bartel. Depositing organization: Whitehead Institute for Biomedical Research. Publication: Beyond Secondary Structure: Primary-Sequence Determinants License Pri-miRNA Hairpins for Processing. Auyeung VC, Ulitsky I, McGeary SE, Bartel DP. Cell. 2013 Feb 14;152(4):844-58. doi: 10.1016/j.cell.2013.01.031. PubMed 23415231.
Backbone
  Vector backbone: pcDNA3.2 V5-DEST mir-1-1 reporter
  Backbone manufacturer: Bartel lab (Addgene plasmid# 46646)
  Backbone size w/o insert (bp): 8038
  Vector type: Mammalian Expression, RNAi
  Selectable markers: Neomycin (select with G418)
Growth in bacteria
  Bacterial resistance: Ampicillin, 100 μg/mL
  Growth temperature: 37°C
  Growth strain: DH5alpha
  Copy number: High Copy
Gene/Insert
  Gene/Insert name: hsa-mir-205 (alt name: mir-205 pri-mRNA)
  Species: H. sapiens (human)
  Entrez Gene: MIR205 (a.k.a. MIRN205, mir-205)
  Promoter: CMV
  Tag / fusion protein: hsa-mir-1-1 (C terminal on insert); V5 (C terminal on backbone)
  Cloning method: Gateway Cloning
  Sequencing primers: 5′ CMV-F; 3′ TK-pA-R
Terms and licenses: Academic/Nonprofit Terms; Industry Terms: Not Available to Industry
How to cite: pcDNA3.2 mir-1-1 reporter hsa-mir-205 was a gift from David Bartel (Addgene plasmid # 46679 ; http://n2t.net/addgene:46679 ; RRID:Addgene_46679)
