>Addgene plasmid #46679 | pcDNA3.2 mir-1-1 reporter hsa-mir-205 | addgene partial sequence | sequence record 73903 | CMV-F 5'-CGCAAATGGGCGGTAGGCGTG-3'
GAGAACCCACTGCTTACTGGCTTATCGAAATTAATACGACTCACTATAGGGAGACCCAAGCTGGCTAGTT
AAGCTATCAACAAGTTTGTACAAAAAAGCAGGCTCATATGAGCCTCCTTGGAGGATGTGATCCTATGGGA
GGGGTAGGAGTATTCAGGTCCTTGACATCTCCCAAATGTGTGATTCCGGGATGCCAAAGGCCTTTGGCCA
GGTAATGCAGTGTCTACAGGCTGAGGTTGACATGCATCCCCACCCTCTGAGAAAAAGATCCTCAGACAAT
CCATGTGCTTCTCTTGTCCTTCATTCCACCGGAGTCTGTCTCATACCCAACCAGATTTCAGTGGAGTGAA
GTTCAGGAGGCATGGAGCTGACAACCATGAGGCCTCGGCAGCCACCGCCACCACCGCCGCCGCCACCACC
GTAGCAGCAGCAGCAGCAGCAGCAGCAGCAGCAGCAGCAGCAAGAGTAACTCTGACTTAGGAATAGAGAC
AGCCAGAGAGAAATGTGATCAATGAAAGAGACATCTGGAGAAGCTTACCCAGCTTTCTTGTACAAAGTGG
TTGATCTAGAGGGCCCGCAGTGGGGTCAGCTTCTACCGGGGCGGCGTCCCGGGGTCTTGGAACTGCATGC
AGACTGCCTGCTTGGGAAACATACTTCTTTATATGCCCATATGGACCTGCTAAGCTATGGAATGTAAAGA
AGTATGTATCTCAGGCCGGGACCTCTCTCGCCGCACTGAGGGGCACTCCACACCACGGGGGCCGCCGCGG
CCGACAGCCAGCCAGGCGGCTGTGGTGGGGGTGAGGCTGGGGCGGCAGGCTGCCTGGGCGTTGGTGGACG
GTCGTGTCCCCGCCAGCATTGTTCTGTCACTTTGCCTGTGTCAGCAGGTGGAAGTGCTCACCA
